Addgene plasmid #178004: pcDNA5-FRT/TO-N-mEGFP-PARP7
Purpose: Expresses N-terminally mEGFP-tagged PARP7
Depositing lab: Karla Feijs. Depositing organization: Universitaetsklinikum Aachen. Publication: Protein and RNA ADP-ribosylation detection is influenced by sample preparation and reagents used. Weixler L, Ikenga NJ, Voorneveld J, Aydin G, Bolte TM, Momoh J, Butepage M, Golzmann A, Luscher B, Filippov DV, Zaja R, Feijs KL. Life Sci Alliance. 2022 Nov 11;6(1):e202201455. doi: 10.26508/lsa.202201455. PubMed 36368907.
Backbone
  Vector backbone: pcDNA5-FRT/TO-N-mEGFP
  Total vector size (bp): 7893
  Vector type: Mammalian Expression
  Selectable markers: Hygromycin
Growth in bacteria
  Bacterial resistance: Ampicillin, 100 μg/mL
  Growth temperature: 37°C
  Growth strain: DH5alpha
  Copy number: High Copy
Gene/Insert
  Gene/Insert name: PARP7 (alt name: tiparp)
  Species: H. sapiens (human)
  Insert size (bp): 1974
  Entrez Gene: TIPARP (a.k.a. ARTD14, PARP7, pART14)
  Tag / fusion protein: mEGFP (N terminal on insert)
  Cloning method: Gateway Cloning
  Sequencing primers: 5′ EGFP C; 3′ BGHrev
Terms and licenses: Academic/Nonprofit Terms; Industry Terms: Not Available to Industry
Depositor comments: Please visit https://doi.org/10.1101/2022.02.22.481411 for bioRxiv preprint.
How to cite: pcDNA5-FRT/TO-N-mEGFP-PARP7 was a gift from Karla Feijs (Addgene plasmid # 178004 ; http://n2t.net/addgene:178004 ; RRID:Addgene_178004)
