[The description below was written by a language model from this plasmid's Addgene catalogue record and pLannotate feature annotations shown in this document.]
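Description:
pcDNA5-FRT/TO-N-mEGFP-PARP7 is a 7,893 bp mammalian expression plasmid that produces human PARP7 (TIPARP, also called ARTD14) fused at its N-terminus to monomeric EGFP. It is built on a pcDNA5-FRT/TO backbone carrying an N-terminal mEGFP cassette. The roughly 2 kb PARP7 coding sequence was introduced by Gateway cloning, so it is flanked by attB1 and attB2 sites, with attB1 forming the junction between mEGFP and PARP7. In bacteria the plasmid replicates from a high-copy ColE1/pUC-type origin and is selected with ampicillin through the β-lactamase gene. Small remnants of f1 ori, lac regulatory sequences and a ble fragment are also annotated but appear to be backbone leftovers.

Transcription of the fusion is driven by the CMV immediate-early enhancer and promoter, followed by short tet operator-containing segments (annotated as PLtetO-1 and TRE3G fragments). This is the "TO" arrangement, in which a Tet repressor supplied by the host cell keeps the promoter silent until tetracycline or doxycycline is added, whereas cells lacking the repressor express the fusion constitutively. The transcript ends at the bovine growth hormone polyadenylation signal. Downstream lies an FRT site directly ahead of a hygromycin resistance coding sequence and an SV40 poly(A) signal. No complete promoter is annotated upstream of this gene. In this design, FLP-mediated integration into a genomic FRT landing site is expected to place the marker behind a resident promoter, allowing hygromycin selection of isogenic, single-site stable lines. The construct therefore suits transient or stable, inducible expression of fluorescently tagged PARP7, and its associated publication concerns detection of protein and RNA ADP-ribosylation.
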