Features (pLannotate 1.2.2; 24 found; start..end, strand, type, name):
      7..31      +  protein_bind   attB1: mutant version of attB; recombination site for the Gateway® BP reaction BP Clonase™
     34..2004    +  CDS            TIPARP: PARPT_HUMAN - Also known as PARP7 From Homo sapiens (Human).
   2009..2033    -  protein_bind   attB2: mutant version of attB; recombination site for the Gateway® BP reaction BP Clonase™
   2153..2377    +  polyA_signal   bGH poly(A) signal: bovine growth hormone polyadenylation signal
   2381..2402    +  promoter       SV40 promoter (fragment): SV40 enhancer and early promoter
   2423..2656    +  rep_origin     f1 ori (fragment) (sequence partly withheld): f1 bacteriophage origin of replication; arrow indicates direction of (+) strand synthesis
   2661..2708    +  protein_bind   FRT: FLP-mediated recombination occurs in the 8-bp core sequence TCTAGAAA (Turan and Bode, 2011). FLP recombinase from the Saccharomyces cerevisiae 2μ plasmid
   2716..3738    +  CDS            HygR: aminoglycoside phosphotransferase from E. coli; aph(4)-Ia; confers resistance to hygromycin
   3748..3873    +  CDS            ble (fragment): BLE_KLEPN - Experimental evidence at protein level: Swiss-Prot protein existence level 1. Binding protein with a strong affinity to the bleomycin family of antibiotics. Binds to CL990; an antimitotic-antibiotic compound. From Klebsiella pneumoniae.
   3868..3989    +  polyA_signal   SV40 poly(A) signal: SV40 polyadenylation signal
   4062..4078    -  protein_bind   lac operator: The lac repressor binds to the lac operator to inhibit transcription in E. coli. This inhibition can be relieved by adding lactose or isopropyl-β-D-thiogalactopyranoside (IPTG). lac repressor encoded by lacI
   4086..4116    -  promoter       lac promoter: promoter for the E. coli lac operon
   4131..4152    -  protein_bind   CAP binding site: CAP binding activates transcription in the presence of cAMP. E. coli catabolite activator protein
   4165..4257    -  CDS            lacI (fragment): lac repressor; lacI; The lac repressor binds to the lac operator to inhibit transcription in E. coli. This inhibition can be relieved by adding lactose or isopropyl-β-D-thiogalactopyranoside (IPTG).
   4440..5028    -  rep_origin     ori: high-copy-number ColE1/pMB1/pBR322/pUC origin of replication
   5199..6059    -  CDS            AmpR: β-lactamase; bla; confers resistance to ampicillin, carbenicillin, and related antibiotics
   6060..6164    -  promoter       AmpR promoter: bla
   6223..6275    -  misc_feature   bom (fragment): basis of mobility region from pBR322
   6430..6809    +  enhancer       CMV enhancer: human cytomegalovirus immediate early enhancer
   6810..7013    +  promoter       CMV promoter: human cytomegalovirus (CMV) immediate early promoter
   7015..7034    +  promoter       PLtetO-1 promoter (fragment): modified phage lambda PL promoter with tet operator sites (Lutz and Bujard, 1997)
   7036..7055    +  promoter       PLtetO-1 promoter (fragment): modified phage lambda PL promoter with tet operator sites (Lutz and Bujard, 1997)
   7063..7096    +  promoter       TRE3GV promoter (fragment): 3rd-generation Tet-responsive promoter that can be activated by binding of Tet-On® 3G, optimized for retroviral and lentiviral vectors
   7177..7893    +  CDS            mEGFP: mEGFP is a basic (constitutively fluorescent) green fluorescent protein published in 2002, derived from Aequorea victoria. It has moderate acid sensitivity.
>Addgene plasmid #178004 | pcDNA5-FRT/TO-N-mEGFP-PARP7 | addgene full sequence | sequence record 450104 | Addgene NGS Result
GCTATCACAAGTTTGTACAAAAAAGCAGGCTTCATGGAAATGGAAACCACCGAACCTGAGCCAGACTGTG
TAGTGCAGCCTCCCTCTCCTCCTGATGACTTTTCATGCCAAATGAGACTCTCTGAGAAGATCACTCCATT
GAAGACTTGTTTTAAGAAAAAGGATCAGAAAAGATTGGGAACTGGAACCCTGAGGTCTTTGAGGCCAATA
TTAAACACTCTTCTAGAATCTGGCTCACTTGATGGGGTTTTTAGATCTAGGAACCAGAGTACAGATGAGA
ACAGCTTACATGAACCTATGATGAAGAAAGCCATGGAAATCAATTCATCATGCCCACCAGCAGAAAATAA
TATGTCTGTTCTGATTCCTGATAGGACAAATGTTGGGGACCAGATACCGGAAGCCCATCCTTCCACTGAA
GCTCCAGAACGAGTGGTTCCAATCCAAGATCACAGCTTTCCATCAGAAACCCTCAGTGGGACGGTGGCAG
ATTCCACACCAGCTCACTTCCAGACTGATCTTTTGCACCCAGTTTCAAGTGATGTTCCTACTAGTCCTGA
CTGCTTAGACAAAGTCATAGATTATGTTCCAGGCATTTTCCAAGAAAACAGTTTTACAATCCAATACATT
CTGGACACCAGTGATAAGCTGAGTACTGAGCTCTTTCAGGACAAAAGTGAAGAGGCTTCCCTTGACCTCG
TGTTTGAGCTGGTGAACCAGTTGCAGTACCACACTCACCAAGAGAACGGAATTGAAATTTGCATGGACTT
TCTGCAAGGCACTTGTATTTATGGCAGGGATTGTTTGAAGCACCACACTGTCTTGCCATATCATTGGCAG
ATCAAAAGGACAACTACTCAAAAGTGGCAGAGTGTATTCAATGATTCTCAGGAGCACTTGGAAAGATTTT
ACTGTAACCCAGAAAATGATAGAATGAGAATGAAGTATGGAGGACAAGAATTTTGGGCAGATTTGAATGC
CATGAACGTGTATGAAACAACTGAATTTGACCAACTACGAAGGCTGTCCACACCACCCTCTAGCAATGTC
AACTCTATTTACCACACAGTCTGGAAATTCTTCTGTAGGGACCACTTTGGATGGAGAGAGTATCCCGAGT
CTGTCATTCGATTGATTGAAGAAGCCAACTCTCGGGGTCTGAAAGAGGTTCGATTTATGATGTGGAATAA
CCACTACATCCTCCACAATTCATTCTTCAGGAGAGAGATAAAAAGGAGACCCCTCTTCCGCTCCTGTTTT
ATACTGCTTCCATATTTACAGACACTTGGTGGGGTTCCCACACAAGCTCCTCCACCTCTTGAAGCAACTT
CATCATCACAAATTATCTGCCCAGATGGGGTCACTTCAGCAAACTTTTACCCTGAAACTTGGGTTTATAT
GCATCCATCTCAGGACTTCATCCAAGTCCCTGTTTCTGCAGAGGATAAAAGTTATCGGATCATTTACAAT
CTTTTTCATAAGACTGTGCCTGAGTTTAAATACAGAATTTTGCAGATATTGAGAGTCCAAAACCAGTTTC
TTTGGGAGAAATATAAAAGGAAAAAGGAATATATGAACAGGAAAATGTTTGGCCGTGACAGGATAATAAA
TGAGAGACATTTATTTCATGGAACATCCCAGGATGTGGTAGATGGAATCTGCAAACACAACTTTGACCCT
CGAGTCTGTGGAAAGCATGCTACAATGTTTGGACAAGGCAGTTATTTTGCAAAGAAGGCAAGCTACTCTC
ATAACTTTTCTAAGAAGTCCTCCAAAGGAGTCCACTTCATGTTTCTGGCCAAAGTGCTGACGGGCAGATA
CACAATGGGCAGTCATGGCATGAGAAGGCCCCCGCCAGTCAATCCTGGCAGTGTCACCAGTGACCTTTAT
GACTCTTGTGTGGATAATTTCTTTGAGCCTCAGATTTTTGTCATTTTTAATGATGACCAGAGTTACCCTT
ATTTTGTTATCCAATATGAAGAAGTCAGTAACACTGTTTCCATTTGATACCCAGCTTTCTTGTACAAAGT
GGTGATAGCTTGGTACCGAGCTCGGATCCACTAGTCCAGTGTGGTGGAATTCTGCAGATATCCAGCACAG
TGGCGGCCGCTCGAGTCTAGAGGGCCCGTTTAAACCCGCTGATCAGCCTCGACTGTGCCTTCTAGTTGCC
AGCCATCTGTTGTTTGCCCCTCCCCCGTGCCTTCCTTGACCCTGGAAGGTGCCACTCCCACTGTCCTTTC
CTAATAAAATGAGGAAATTGCATCGCATTGTCTGAGTAGGTGTCATTCTATTCTGGGGGGTGGGGTGGGG
CAGGACAGCAAGGGGGAGGATTGGGAAGACAATAGCAGGCATGCTGGGGATGCGGTGGGCTCTATGGCTT
CTGAGGCGGAAAGAACCAGCTGGGGCTCTAGGGGGTATCCCC
[124 nt withheld, positions 2423-2546]
C
[91 nt withheld, positions 2548-2638]
AGGGTGATGGTTCACGTACCTAGAAGTTCCTATTCCGAAGTTCCTATTCTCTAGAAAGTATAGGAACTTC
CTTGGCCAAAAAGCCTGAACTCACCGCGACGTCTGTCGAGAAGTTTCTGATCGAAAAGTTCGACAGCGTC
TCCGACCTGATGCAGCTCTCGGAGGGCGAAGAATCTCGTGCTTTCAGCTTCGATGTAGGAGGGCGTGGAT
ATGTCCTGCGGGTAAATAGCTGCGCCGATGGTTTCTACAAAGATCGTTATGTTTATCGGCACTTTGCATC
GGCCGCGCTCCCGATTCCGGAAGTGCTTGACATTGGGGAATTCAGCGAGAGCCTGACCTATTGCATCTCC
CGCCGTGCACAGGGTGTCACGTTGCAAGACCTGCCTGAAACCGAACTGCCCGCTGTTCTGCAGCCGGTCG
CGGAGGCCATGGATGCGATCGCTGCGGCCGATCTTAGCCAGACGAGCGGGTTCGGCCCATTCGGACCGCA
AGGAATCGGTCAATACACTACATGGCGTGATTTCATATGCGCGATTGCTGATCCCCATGTGTATCACTGG
CAAACTGTGATGGACGACACCGTCAGTGCGTCCGTCGCGCAGGCTCTCGATGAGCTGATGCTTTGGGCCG
AGGACTGCCCCGAAGTCCGGCACCTCGTGCACGCGGATTTCGGCTCCAACAATGTCCTGACGGACAATGG
CCGCATAACAGCGGTCATTGACTGGAGCGAGGCGATGTTCGGGGATTCCCAATACGAGGTCGCCAACATC
TTCTTCTGGAGGCCGTGGTTGGCTTGTATGGAGCAGCAGACGCGCTACTTCGAGCGGAGGCATCCGGAGC
TTGCAGGATCGCCGCGGCTCCGGGCGTATATGCTCCGCATTGGTCTTGACCAACTCTATCAGAGCTTGGT
TGACGGCAATTTCGATGATGCAGCTTGGGCGCAGGGTCGATGCGACGCAATCGTCCGATCCGGAGCCGGG
ACTGTCGGGCGTACACAAATCGCCCGCAGAAGCGCGGCCGTCTGGACCGATGGCTGTGTAGAAGTACTCG
CCGATAGTGGAAACCGACGCCCCAGCACTCGTCCGAGGGCAAAGGAATAGCACGTACTACGAGATTTCGA
TTCCACCGCCGCCTTCTATGAAAGGTTGGGCTTCGGAATCGTTTTCCGGGACGCCGGCTGGATGATCCTC
CAGCGCGGGGATCTCATGCTGGAGTTCTTCGCCCACCCCAACTTGTTTATTGCAGCTTATAATGGTTACA
AATAAAGCAATAGCATCACAAATTTCACAAATAAAGCATTTTTTTCACTGCATTCTAGTTGTGGTTTGTC
CAAACTCATCAATGTATCTTATCATGTCTGTATACCGTCGACCTCTAGCTAGAGCTTGGCGTAATCATGG
TCATAGCTGTTTCCTGTGTGAAATTGTTATCCGCTCACAATTCCACACAACATACGAGCCGGAAGCATAA
AGTGTAAAGCCTGGGGTGCCTAATGAGTGAGCTAACTCACATTAATTGCGTTGCGCTCACTGCCCGCTTT
CCAGTCGGGAAACCTGTCGTGCCAGCTGCATTAATGAATCGGCCAACGCGCGGGGAGAGGCGGTTTGCGT
ATTGGGCGCTCTTCCGCTTCCTCGCTCACTGACTCGCTGCGCTCGGTCGTTCGGCTGCGGCGAGCGGTAT
CAGCTCACTCAAAGGCGGTAATACGGTTATCCACAGAATCAGGGGATAACGCAGGAAAGAACATGTGAGC
AAAAGGCCAGCAAAAGGCCAGGAACCGTAAAAAGGCCGCGTTGCTGGCGTTTTTCCATAGGCTCCGCCCC
CCTGACGAGCATCACAAAAATCGACGCTCAAGTCAGAGGTGGCGAAACCCGACAGGACTATAAAGATACC
AGGCGTTTCCCCCTGGAAGCTCCCTCGTGCGCTCTCCTGTTCCGACCCTGCCGCTTACCGGATACCTGTC
CGCCTTTCTCCCTTCGGGAAGCGTGGCGCTTTCTCATAGCTCACGCTGTAGGTATCTCAGTTCGGTGTAG
GTCGTTCGCTCCAAGCTGGGCTGTGTGCACGAACCCCCCGTTCAGCCCGACCGCTGCGCCTTATCCGGTA
ACTATCGTCTTGAGTCCAACCCGGTAAGACACGACTTATCGCCACTGGCAGCAGCCACTGGTAACAGGAT
TAGCAGAGCGAGGTATGTAGGCGGTGCTACAGAGTTCTTGAAGTGGTGGCCTAACTACGGCTACACTAGA
AGAACAGTATTTGGTATCTGCGCTCTGCTGAAGCCAGTTACCTTCGGAAAAAGAGTTGGTAGCTCTTGAT
CCGGCAAACAAACCACCGCTGGTAGCGGTGGTTTTTTTGTTTGCAAGCAGCAGATTACGCGCAGAAAAAA
AGGATCTCAAGAAGATCCTTTGATCTTTTCTACGGGGTCTGACGCTCAGTGGAACGAAAACTCACGTTAA
GGGATTTTGGTCATGAGATTATCAAAAAGGATCTTCACCTAGATCCTTTTAAATTAAAAATGAAGTTTTA
AATCAATCTAAAGTATATATGAGTAAACTTGGTCTGACAGTTACCAATGCTTAATCAGTGAGGCACCTAT
CTCAGCGATCTGTCTATTTCGTTCATCCATAGTTGCCTGACTCCCCGTCGTGTAGATAACTACGATACGG
GAGGGCTTACCATCTGGCCCCAGTGCTGCAATGATACCGCGAGACCCACGCTCACCGGCTCCAGATTTAT
CAGCAATAAACCAGCCAGCCGGAAGGGCCGAGCGCAGAAGTGGTCCTGCAACTTTATCCGCCTCCATCCA
GTCTATTAATTGTTGCCGGGAAGCTAGAGTAAGTAGTTCGCCAGTTAATAGTTTGCGCAACGTTGTTGCC
ATTGCTACAGGCATCGTGGTGTCACGCTCGTCGTTTGGTATGGCTTCATTCAGCTCCGGTTCCCAACGAT
CAAGGCGAGTTACATGATCCCCCATGTTGTGCAAAAAAGCGGTTAGCTCCTTCGGTCCTCCGATCGTTGT
CAGAAGTAAGTTGGCCGCAGTGTTATCACTCATGGTTATGGCAGCACTGCATAATTCTCTTACTGTCATG
CCATCCGTAAGATGCTTTTCTGTGACTGGTGAGTACTCAACCAAGTCATTCTGAGAATAGTGTATGCGGC
GACCGAGTTGCTCTTGCCCGGCGTCAATACGGGATAATACCGCGCCACATAGCAGAACTTTAAAAGTGCT
CATCATTGGAAAACGTTCTTCGGGGCGAAAACTCTCAAGGATCTTACCGCTGTTGAGATCCAGTTCGATG
TAACCCACTCGTGCACCCAACTGATCTTCAGCATCTTTTACTTTCACCAGCGTTTCTGGGTGAGCAAAAA
CAGGAAGGCAAAATGCCGCAAAAAAGGGAATAAGGGCGACACGGAAATGTTGAATACTCATACTCTTCCT
TTTTCAATATTATTGAAGCATTTATCAGGGTTATTGTCTCATGAGCGGATACATATTTGAATGTATTTAG
AAAAATAAACAAATAGGGGTTCCGCGCACATTTCCCCGAAAAGTGCCACCTGACGTCGACGGATCGGGAG
ATCTCCCGATCCCCTATGGTGCACTCTCAGTACAATCTGCTCTGATGCCGCATAGTTAAGCCAGTATCTG
CTCCCTGCTTGTGTGTTGGAGGTCGCTGAGTAGTGCGCGAGCAAAATTTAAGCTACAACAAGGCAAGGCT
TGACCGACAATTGCATGAAGAATCTGCTTAGGGTTAGGCGTTTTGCGCTGCTTCGCGATGTACGGGCCAG
ATATACGCGTTGACATTGATTATTGACTAGTTATTAATAGTAATCAATTACGGGGTCATTAGTTCATAGC
CCATATATGGAGTTCCGCGTTACATAACTTACGGTAAATGGCCCGCCTGGCTGACCGCCCAACGACCCCC
GCCCATTGACGTCAATAATGACGTATGTTCCCATAGTAACGCCAATAGGGACTTTCCATTGACGTCAATG
GGTGGAGTATTTACGGTAAACTGCCCACTTGGCAGTACATCAAGTGTATCATATGCCAAGTACGCCCCCT
ATTGACGTCAATGACGGTAAATGGCCCGCCTGGCATTATGCCCAGTACATGACCTTATGGGACTTTCCTA
CTTGGCAGTACATCTACGTATTAGTCATCGCTATTACCATGGTGATGCGGTTTTGGCAGTACATCAATGG
GCGTGGATAGCGGTTTGACTCACGGGGATTTCCAAGTCTCCACCCCATTGACGTCAATGGGAGTTTGTTT
TGGCACCAAAATCAACGGGACTTTCCAAAATGTCGTAACAACTCCGCCCCATTGACGCAAATGGGCGGTA
GGCGTGTACGGTGGGAGGTCTATATAAGCAGAGCTCTCCCTATCAGTGATAGAGATCTCCCTATCAGTGA
TAGAGATCGTCGACGAGCTCGTTTAGTGAACCGTCAGATCGCCTGGAGACGCCATCCACGCTGTTTTGAC
CTCCATAGAAGACACCGGGACCGATCCAGCCTCCGGACTCTAGCGTTTAAACGCCACCATGGTGAGCAAG
GGCGAGGAGCTGTTCACCGGGGTGGTGCCCATCCTGGTCGAGCTGGACGGCGACGTAAACGGCCACAAGT
TCAGCGTGTCCGGCGAGGGCGAGGGCGATGCCACCTACGGCAAGCTGACCCTGAAGTTCATCTGCACCAC
CGGCAAGCTGCCCGTGCCCTGGCCCACCCTCGTGACCACCCTGACCTACGGCGTGCAGTGCTTCAGCCGC
TACCCCGACCACATGAAGCAGCACGACTTCTTCAAGTCCGCCATGCCCGAAGGCTACGTCCAGGAGCGCA
CCATCTTCTTCAAGGACGACGGCAACTACAAGACCCGCGCCGAGGTGAAGTTCGAGGGCGACACCCTGGT
GAACCGCATCGAGCTGAAGGGCATCGACTTCAAGGAGGACGGCAACATCCTGGGGCACAAGCTGGAGTAC
AACTACAACAGCCACAACGTCTATATCATGGCCGACAAGCAGAAGAACGGCATCAAGGTGAACTTCAAGA
TCCGCCACAACATCGAGGACGGCAGCGTGCAGCTCGCCGACCACTACCAGCAGAACACCCCCATCGGCGA
CGGCCCCGTGCTGCTGCCCGACAACCACTACCTGAGCACCCAGTCCAAGCTGAGCAAAGACCCCAACGAG
AAGCGCGATCACATGGTCCTGCTGGAGTTCGTGACCGCCGCCGGGATCACTCTCGGCATGGACGAGCTGT
ACAAG
